>Addgene plasmid #90667 | DYNLRB2 A12.5 gRNA | addgene full sequence | sequence record 183356 | Addgene NGS Result
AGGAAGCGGAAGAGCGCCCAATACGCAAACCGCCTCTCCCCGCGCGTTGGCCGATTCATTAATGCAGCTG
GCACGACAGGTTTCCCGACTGGAAAGCGGGCAGTGAGCGCAACGCAATTAATGTGAGTTAGCTCACTCAT
TAGGCACCCCAGGCTTTACACTTTATGCTTCCGGCTCGTATGTTGTGTGGAATTGTGAGCGGATAACAAT
TTCACACAGGAAACAGCTATGACCATGATTACGCCAAGCGCGCAATTAACCCTCACTAAAGGGAACAAAA
GCTGGAGCTGCAAGCTTAATGTAGTCTTATGCAATACTCTTGTAGTCTTGCAACATGGTAACGATGAGTT
AGCAACATGCCTTACAAGGAGAGAAAAAGCACCGTGCATGCCGATTGGTGGAAGTAAGGTGGTACGATCG
TGCCTTATTAGGAAGGCAACAGACGGGTCTGACATGGATTGGACGAACCACTGAATTGCCGCATTGCAGA
GATATTGTATTTAAGTGCCTAGCTCGATACATAAACGGGTCTCTCTGGTTAGACCAGATCTGAGCCTGGG
AGCTCTCTGGCTAACTAGGGAACCCACTGCTTAAGCCTCAATAAAGCTTGCCTTGAGTGCTTCAAGTAGT
GTGTGCCCGTCTGTTGTGTGACTCTGGTAACTAGAGATCCCTCAGACCCTTTTAGTCAGTGTGGAAAATC
TCTAGCAGTGGCGCCCGAACAGGGACTTGAAAGCGAAAGGGAAACCAGAGGAGCTCTCTCGACGCAGGAC
TCGGCTTGCTGAAGCGCGCACGGCAAGAGGCGAGGGGCGGCGACTGGTGAGTACGCCAAAAATTTTGACT
AGCGGAGGCTAGAAGGAGAGAGATGGGTGCGAGAGCGTCAGTATTAAGCGGGGGAGAATTAGATCGCGAT
GGGAAAAAATTCGGTTAAGGCCAGGGGGAAAGAAAAAATATAAATTAAAACATATAGTATGGGCAAGCAG
GGAGCTAGAACGATTCGCAGTTAATCCTGGCCTGTTAGAAACATCAGAAGGCTGTAGACAAATACTGGGA
CAGCTACAACCATCCCTTCAGACAGGATCAGAAGAACTTAGATCATTATATAATACAGTAGCAACCCTCT
ATTGTGTGCATCAAAGGATAGAGATAAAAGACACCAAGGAAGCTTTAGACAAGATAGAGGAAGAGCAAAA
CAAAAGTAAGACCACCGCACAGCAAGCGGCCGCTGATCTTCAGACCTGGAGGAGGAGATATGAGGGACAA
TTGGAGAAGTGAATTATATAAATATAAAGTAGTAAAAATTGAACCATTAGGAGTAGCACCCACCAAGGCA
AAGAGAAGAGTGGTGCAGAGAGAAAAAAGAGCAGTGGGAATAGGAGCTTTGTTCCTTGGGTTCTTGGGAG
CAGCAGGAAGCACTATGGGCGCAGCGTCAATGACGCTGACGGTACAGGCCAGACAATTATTGTCTGGTAT
AGTGCAGCAGCAGAACAATTTGCTGAGGGCTATTGAGGCGCAACAGCATCTGTTGCAACTCACAGTCTGG
GGCATCAAGCAGCTCCAGGCAAGAATCCTGGCTGTGGAAAGATACCTAAAGGATCAACAGCTCCTGGGGA
TTTGGGGTTGCTCTGGAAAACTCATTTGCACCACTGCTGTGCCTTGGAATGCTAGTTGGAGTAATAAATC
TCTGGAACAGATTTGGAATCACACGACCTGGATGGAGTGGGACAGAGAAATTAACAATTACACAAGCTTA
ATACACTCCTTAATTGAAGAATCGCAAAACCAGCAAGAAAAGAATGAACAAGAATTATTGGAATTAGATA
AATGGGCAAGTTTGTGGAATTGGTTTAACATAACAAATTGGCTGTGGTATATAAAATTATTCATAATGAT
AGTAGGAGGCTTGGTAGGTTTAAGAATAGTTTTTGCTGTACTTTCTATAGTGAATAGAGTTAGGCAGGGA
TATTCACCATTATCGTTTCAGACCCACCTCCCAACCCCGAGGGGACCCAGAGAGGGCCTATTTCCCATGA
TTCCTTCATATTTGCATATACGATACAAGGCTGTTAGAGAGATAATTAGAATTAATTTGACTGTAAACAC
AAAGATATTAGTACAAAATACGTGACGTAGAAAGTAATAATTTCTTGGGTAGTTTGCAGTTTTAAAATTA
TGTTTTAAAATGGACTATCATATGCTTACCGTAACTTGAAAGTATTTCGATTTCTTGGCTTTATATATCT
TGTGGAAAGGACGAAACACCGTATTCCCATCCGAACAACCTGTTTAAGAGCTATGCTGGAAACAGCATAG
CAAGTTTAAATAAGGCTAGTCCGTTATCAACTTGAAAAAGTGGCACCGAGTCGGTGCTTTTTTTGAATTC
TAGATCTTGAGACAAATGGCAGTATTCATCCACAATTTTAAAAGAAAAGGGGGGATTGGGGGGTACAGTG
CAGGGGAAAGAATAGTAGACATAATAGCAACAGACATACAAACTAAAGAATTACAAAAACAAATTACAAA
AATTCAAAATTTTCGGGTTTATTACAGGGACAGCAGAGATCCACTTTGGCGCCGGCTCGAGTGGCTCCGG
TGCCCGTCAGTGGGCAGAGCGCACATCGCCCACAGTCCCCGAGAAGTTGGGGGGAGGGGTCGGCAATTGA
ACCGGTGCCTAGAGAAGGTGGCGCGGGGTAAACTGGGAAAGTGATGTCGTGTACTGGCTCCGCCTTTTTC
CCGAGGGTGGGGGAGAACCGTATATAAGTGCAGTAGTCGCCGTGAACGTTCTTTTTCGCAACGGGTTTGC
CGCCAGAACACAGGTGTCGTGACGCGGGATCCGCCACCATGACCGAGTACAAGCCCACGGTGCGCCTCGC
CACCCGCGACGACGTCCCCAGGGCCGTACGCACCCTCGCCGCCGCGTTCGCCGACTACCCCGCCACGCGC
CACACCGTCGATCCGGACCGCCACATCGAGCGGGTCACCGAGCTGCAAGAACTCTTCCTCACGCGCGTCG
GGCTCGACATCGGCAAGGTGTGGGTCGCGGACGACGGCGCCGCGGTGGCGGTCTGGACCACGCCGGAGAG
CGTCGAAGCGGGGGCGGTGTTCGCCGAGATCGGCCCGCGCATGGCCGAGTTGAGCGGTTCCCGGCTGGCC
GCGCAGCAACAGATGGAAGGCCTCCTGGCGCCGCACCGGCCCAAGGAGCCCGCGTGGTTCCTGGCCACCG
TCGGAGTCTCGCCCGACCACCAGGGCAAGGGTCTGGGCAGCGCCGTCGTGCTCCCCGGAGTGGAGGCGGC
CGAGCGCGCCGGGGTGCCCGCCTTCCTGGAGACCTCCGCGCCCCGCAACCTCCCCTTCTACGAGCGGCTC
GGCTTCACCGTCACCGCCGACGTCGAGGTGCCCGAAGGACCGCGCACCTGGTGCATGACCCGCAAGCCCG
GTGCCTGAACGCGTTAAGTCGACAATCAACCTCTGGATTACAAAATTTGTGAAAGATTGACTGGTATTCT
TAACTATGTTGCTCCTTTTACGCTATGTGGATACGCTGCTTTAATGCCTTTGTATCATGCTATTGCTTCC
CGTATGGCTTTCATTTTCTCCTCCTTGTATAAATCCTGGTTGCTGTCTCTTTATGAGGAGTTGTGGCCCG
TTGTCAGGCAACGTGGCGTGGTGTGCACTGTGTTTGCTGACGCAACCCCCACTGGTTGGGGCATTGCCAC
CACCTGTCAGCTCCTTTCCGGGACTTTCGCTTTCCCCCTCCCTATTGCCACGGCGGAACTCATCGCCGCC
TGCCTTGCCCGCTGCTGGACAGGGGCTCGGCTGTTGGGCACTGACAATTCCGTGGTGTTGTCGGGGAAAT
CATCGTCCTTTCCTTGGCTGCTCGCCTGTGTTGCCACCTGGATTCTGCGCGGGACGTCCTTCTGCTACGT
CCCTTCGGCCCTCAATCCAGCGGACCTTCCTTCCCGCGGCCTGCTGCCGGCTCTGCGGCCTCTTCCGCGT
CTTCGCCTTCGCCCTCAGACGAGTCGGATCTCCCTTTGGGCCGCCTCCCCGCGTCGACTTTAAGACCAAT
GACTTACAAGGCAGCTGTAGATCTTAGCCACTTTTTAAAAGAAAAGGGGGGACTGGAAGGGCTAATTCAC
TCCCAACGAAGACAAGATCTGCTTTTTGCTTGTACTGGGTCTCTCTGGTTAGACCAGATCTGAGCCTGGG
AGCTCTCTGGCTAACTAGGGAACCCACTGCTTAAGCCTCAATAAAGCTTGCCTTGAGTGCTTCAAGTAGT
GTGTGCCCGTCTGTTGTGTGACTCTGGTAACTAGAGATCCCTCAGACCCTTTTAGTCAGTGTGGAAAATC
TCTAGCAGTACGTATAGTAGTTCATGTCATCTTATTATTCAGTATTTATAACTTGCAAAGAAATGAATAT
CAGAGAGTGAGAGGAACTTGTTTATTGCAGCTTATAATGGTTACAAATAAAGCAATAGCATCACAAATTT
CACAAATAAAGCATTTTTTTCACTGCATTCTAGTTGTGGTTTGTCCAAACTCATCAATGTATCTTATCAT
GTCTGGCTCTAGCTATCCCGCCCCTAACTCCGCCCATCCCGCCCCTAACTCCGCCCAGTTCCGCCCATTC
TCCGCCCCATGGCTGACTAATTTTTTTTATTTATGCAGAGGCCGAGGCCGCCTCGGCCTCTGAGCTATTC
CAGAAGTAGTGAGGAGGCTTTTTTGGAGGCCTAGGGACGTACCCAATTCGCCCTATAGTGAGTCGTATTA
CGCGCGCTCACTGGCCGTCGTTTTACAACGTCGTGACTGGGAAAACCCTGGCGTTACCCAACTTAATCGC
CTTGCAGCACATCCCCCTTTCGCCAGCTGGCGTAATAGCGAAGAGGCCCGCACCGATCGCCCTTCCCAAC
AGTTGCGCAGCCTGAATGGCGAATGGG
[124 nt withheld, positions 4928-5051]
C
[91 nt withheld, positions 5053-5143]
A
[49 nt withheld, positions 5145-5193]
CCTTTGACGTTGGAGTCCACGTTCTTT
[37 nt withheld, positions 5221-5257]
ACCCTATCTCGGTCTATTCTTTTGATTTATAAGGGATTTTGCCGATTTCGGCCTATTGGTTAAAAAATGA
GCTGATTTAACAAAAATTTAACGCGAATTTTAACAAAATATTAACGCTTACAATTTAGGTGGCACTTTTC
GGGGAAATGTGCGCGGAACCCCTATTTGTTTATTTTTCTAAATACATTCAAATATGTATCCGCTCATGAG
ACAATAACCCTGATAAATGCTTCAATAATATTGAAAAAGGAAGAGTATGAGTATTCAACATTTCCGTGTC
GCCCTTATTCCCTTTTTTGCGGCATTTTGCCTTCCTGTTTTTGCTCACCCAGAAACGCTGGTGAAAGTAA
AAGATGCTGAAGATCAGTTGGGTGCACGAGTGGGTTACATCGAACTGGATCTCAACAGCGGTAAGATCCT
TGAGAGTTTTCGCCCCGAAGAACGTTTTCCAATGATGAGCACTTTTAAAGTTCTGCTATGTGGCGCGGTA
TTATCCCGTATTGACGCCGGGCAAGAGCAACTCGGTCGCCGCATACACTATTCTCAGAATGACTTGGTTG
AGTACTCACCAGTCACAGAAAAGCATCTTACGGATGGCATGACAGTAAGAGAATTATGCAGTGCTGCCAT
AACCATGAGTGATAACACTGCGGCCAACTTACTTCTGACAACGATCGGAGGACCGAAGGAGCTAACCGCT
TTTTTGCACAACATGGGGGATCATGTAACTCGCCTTGATCGTTGGGAACCGGAGCTGAATGAAGCCATAC
CAAACGACGAGCGTGACACCACGATGCCTGTAGCAATGGCAACAACGTTGCGCAAACTATTAACTGGCGA
ACTACTTACTCTAGCTTCCCGGCAACAATTAATAGACTGGATGGAGGCGGATAAAGTTGCAGGACCACTT
CTGCGCTCGGCCCTTCCGGCTGGCTGGTTTATTGCTGATAAATCTGGAGCCGGTGAGCGTGGGTCTCGCG
GTATCATTGCAGCACTGGGGCCAGATGGTAAGCCCTCCCGTATCGTAGTTATCTACACGACGGGGAGTCA
GGCAACTATGGATGAACGAAATAGACAGATCGCTGAGATAGGTGCCTCACTGATTAAGCATTGGTAACTG
TCAGACCAAGTTTACTCATATATACTTTAGATTGATTTAAAACTTCATTTTTAATTTAAAAGGATCTAGG
TGAAGATCCTTTTTGATAATCTCATGACCAAAATCCCTTAACGTGAGTTTTCGTTCCACTGAGCGTCAGA
CCCCGTAGAAAAGATCAAAGGATCTTCTTGAGATCCTTTTTTTCTGCGCGTAATCTGCTGCTTGCAAACA
AAAAAACCACCGCTACCAGCGGTGGTTTGTTTGCCGGATCAAGAGCTACCAACTCTTTTTCCGAAGGTAA
CTGGCTTCAGCAGAGCGCAGATACCAAATACTGTTCTTCTAGTGTAGCCGTAGTTAGGCCACCACTTCAA
GAACTCTGTAGCACCGCCTACATACCTCGCTCTGCTAATCCTGTTACCAGTGGCTGCTGCCAGTGGCGAT
AAGTCGTGTCTTACCGGGTTGGACTCAAGACGATAGTTACCGGATAAGGCGCAGCGGTCGGGCTGAACGG
GGGGTTCGTGCACACAGCCCAGCTTGGAGCGAACGACCTACACCGAACTGAGATACCTACAGCGTGAGCT
ATGAGAAAGCGCCACGCTTCCCGAAGGGAGAAAGGCGGACAGGTATCCGGTAAGCGGCAGGGTCGGAACA
GGAGAGCGCACGAGGGAGCTTCCAGGGGGAAACGCCTGGTATCTTTATAGTCCTGTCGGGTTTCGCCACC
TCTGACTTGAGCGTCGATTTTTGTGATGCTCGTCAGGGGGGCGGAGCCTATGGAAAAACGCCAGCAACGC
GGCCTTTTTACGGTTCCTGGCCTTTTGCTGGCCTTTTGCTCACATGTTCTTTCCTGCGTTATCCCCTGAT
TCTGTGGATAACCGTATTACCGCCTTTGAGTGAGCTGATACCGCTCGCCGCAGCCGAACGACCGAGCGCA
GCGAGTCAGTGAGCG
Features (pLannotate 1.2.2; 27 found; start..end, strand, type, name):
     14..106     +  CDS            lacI (fragment): lac repressor; lacI; The lac repressor binds to the lac operator to inhibit transcription in E. coli. This inhibition can be relieved by adding lactose or isopropyl-β-D-thiogalactopyranoside (IPTG).
    119..140     +  protein_bind   CAP binding site: CAP binding activates transcription in the presence of cAMP. E. coli catabolite activator protein
    155..185     +  promoter       lac promoter: promoter for the E. coli lac operon
    193..209     +  protein_bind   lac operator: The lac repressor binds to the lac operator to inhibit transcription in E. coli. This inhibition can be relieved by adding lactose or isopropyl-β-D-thiogalactopyranoside (IPTG). lac repressor encoded by lacI
    254..272     +  promoter       T3 promoter: promoter for bacteriophage T3 RNA polymerase
    300..526     +  promoter       RSV promoter: Rous sarcoma virus enhancer/promoter
    527..707     +  LTR            5' LTR (truncated): truncated 5' long terminal repeat (LTR) from HIV-1
    754..879     +  misc_feature   HIV-1 Ψ: packaging signal of human immunodeficiency virus type 1
    863..1226    +  CDS            HIV-1 gag (fragment): gag protein from human immunodeficiency virus 1; gag
   1372..1605    +  misc_feature   RRE: The Rev response element (RRE) of HIV-1 allows for Rev-dependent mRNA export from the nucleus to the cytoplasm.
   1982..2008    +  CDS            Rev (fragment): human immunodeficiency virus 1 (HIV-1) Rev protein; rev; enhances nuclear export of unspliced and incompletely spliced viral mRNAs
   2012..2252    +  promoter       U6 promoter: RNA polymerase III promoter for human U6 snRNA
   2300..2367    +  misc_RNA       tracrRNA (fragment): trans-activating CRISPR RNA for the Streptococcus pyogenes CRISPR/Cas9 system
   2416..2533    +  misc_feature   cPPT/CTS: central polypurine tract and central termination sequence of HIV-1
   2602..2813    +  promoter       EF-1α core promoter: core promoter for human elongation factor EF-1α
   2839..3438    +  CDS            PuroR (fragment): puromycin N-acetyltransferase; pac from Streptomyces; confers resistance to puromycin
   3454..4042    +  misc_feature   WPRE: woodchuck hepatitis virus posttranscriptional regulatory element
   4093..4112    +  misc_feature   cPPT/CTS (fragment): central polypurine tract and central termination sequence of HIV-1
   4114..4347    +  LTR            3' LTR (ΔU3): self-inactivating 3' long terminal repeat (LTR) from HIV-1
   4425..4546    +  polyA_signal   SV40 poly(A) signal: SV40 polyadenylation signal
   4586..4721    +  rep_origin     SV40 ori: SV40 origin of replication
   4742..4760    -  promoter       T7 promoter: promoter for bacteriophage T7 RNA polymerase
   4768..4923    +  CDS            lacZα (fragment): LacZα fragment of β-galactosidase; lacZ fragment
   4928..5356    +  rep_origin     f1 ori (sequence partly withheld): f1 bacteriophage origin of replication; arrow indicates direction of (+) strand synthesis
   5409..5513    +  promoter       AmpR promoter: bla
   5514..6374    +  CDS            AmpR: β-lactamase; bla; confers resistance to ampicillin, carbenicillin, and related antibiotics
   6545..7133    +  rep_origin     ori: high-copy-number ColE1/pMB1/pBR322/pUC origin of replication
