[The description below was written by a language model from this plasmid's Addgene catalogue record and pLannotate feature annotations shown in this document.]
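Description:
DYNLRB2 A12.5 gRNA is a third-generation lentiviral CRISPR guide plasmid built on the pLenti-sgRNA backbone and designed to express a single guide RNA against human DYNLRB2. It is propagated in E. coli through a high-copy ColE1/pUC-type origin with ampicillin resistance (β-lactamase). It also carries an f1 origin and remnants of a cloning-vector lac region (lac promoter/operator, lacZα and lacI fragments, T3 and T7 promoters). The catalogue lists the backbone without insert as 9,151 bp, whereas the annotated full sequence is 7,302 nt. The record does not explain this difference, although the BsmBI cloning used to insert the guide typically replaces a stuffer fragment.

The viral portion follows the standard self-inactivating layout. An RSV promoter drives a truncated HIV-1 5' LTR, which makes genomic RNA production Tat-independent. This is followed by the Ψ packaging signal with a partial gag sequence, the Rev response element for Rev-dependent nuclear export, a cPPT/CTS, and a ΔU3 3' LTR, with an SV40 polyadenylation signal and SV40 origin downstream. Between the LTRs, a human U6 RNA polymerase III promoter transcribes the DYNLRB2-targeting spacer fused to the Streptococcus pyogenes guide scaffold (annotated as a tracrRNA fragment). The guide oligonucleotides were cloned into BsmBI sites that were destroyed in the process. A separate EF-1α core promoter drives puromycin N-acetyltransferase, stabilised by a WPRE, so that transduced mammalian cells can be selected with puromycin.

No Cas9 is annotated on the plasmid, so the nuclease must be supplied separately. The construct belongs to a guide series used for large-scale knockout analysis of cell-cycle genes in human cell lines.
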