Addgene plasmid #90667: DYNLRB2 A12.5 gRNA
Purpose: 3rd generation lentiviral gRNA plasmid targeting human DYNLRB2
Depositing lab: Iain Cheeseman. Depositing organization: Whitehead Institute for Biomedical Research. Publication: Large-Scale Analysis of CRISPR/Cas9 Cell-Cycle Knockouts Reveals the Diversity of p53-Dependent Responses to Cell-Cycle Defects. McKinley KL, Cheeseman IM. Dev Cell. 2017 Feb 27;40(4):405-420.e2. doi: 10.1016/j.devcel.2017.01.012. Epub 2017 Feb 16. PubMed 28216383.
Backbone
  Vector backbone: pLenti-sgRNA
  Backbone manufacturer: Eric Lander & David Sabatini labs (Addgene plasmid #71409)
  Backbone size w/o insert (bp): 9151
  Vector type: Lentiviral, CRISPR
  Selectable markers: Puromycin
Growth in bacteria
  Bacterial resistance: Ampicillin, 100 μg/mL
  Growth temperature: 37°C
  Growth strain: NEB Stable
  Copy number: Unknown
Gene/Insert
  Gene/Insert name: DYNLRB2 (Guide Designation A12.5) (alt name: pKMKO series)
  gRNA/shRNA sequence: CACCgTATTCCCATCCGAACAACCT
  Species: H. sapiens (human)
  Promoter: U6
  Cloning method: Restriction Enzyme; 5′ cloning site BsmBI (destroyed during cloning); 3′ cloning site BsmBI (destroyed during cloning)
  Sequencing primers: 5′ hU6-F (5'-GAGGGCCTATTTCCCATGATT-3'); 3′ EF1a-R (5'-CACGGCGACTACTGCACTTA-3')
Terms and licenses: Academic/Nonprofit Terms; Industry Terms: Not Available to Industry
Depositor comments: Please note that gRNA target sequence listed is not strictly the 20nt spacer sequence, but also contains the 5' BsmBI overhang. For more information about knockout human cell lines generated using this plasmid, please see http://cellcycleknockouts.wi.mit.edu/ .
How to cite: DYNLRB2 A12.5 gRNA was a gift from Iain Cheeseman (Addgene plasmid # 90667 ; http://n2t.net/addgene:90667 ; RRID:Addgene_90667)
